Addgene plasmid #107469: pCEP4-SERTF465L-myc
Purpose: Mammalian expression plasmid for codon optimized mutant hSERT with internal MYC tag inserted in ECL2, mutation F465L conferring gain of function phenotype
Depositing lab: Erik Procko. Depositing organization: University of Illinois at Urbana-Champaign. Publication: Deep Mutagenesis of a Transporter for Uptake of a Non-Native Substrate Identifies Conformationally Dynamic Regions. Young HJ, Chan M, Selvam B, Szymanski SK, Shukla D, Procko E. bioRxiv 2021.04.19.440442 10.1101/2021.04.19.440442.
Backbone
  Vector backbone: pCEP4
  Backbone manufacturer: Invitrogen
  Backbone size w/o insert (bp): 10410
  Vector type: Mammalian Expression
  Selectable markers: Hygromycin
Growth in bacteria
  Bacterial resistance: Ampicillin, 100 μg/mL
  Growth temperature: 37°C
  Growth strain: DH5alpha
  Copy number: High Copy
Gene/Insert
  Gene/Insert name: Serotonin Transporter (SERT) (alt name: SLC6A4)
  Species: H. sapiens (human)
  Insert size (bp): 1985
  Mutation: F465L
  Entrez Gene: SLC6A4 (a.k.a. 5-HTT, 5-HTTLPR, 5HTT, HTT, OCD1, SERT, SERT1, hSERT)
  Promoter: CMV
  Cloning method: Restriction Enzyme; 5′ cloning site NHE1 (not destroyed); 3′ cloning site XHO1 (not destroyed)
  Sequencing primers: 5′ CMV Forward; 3′ EBV Reverse
Terms and licenses: Academic/Nonprofit Terms; Industry Terms: Not Available to Industry
Depositor comments: Please visit https://doi.org/10.1101/2021.04.19.440442 for bioRxiv preprint.
How to cite: pCEP4-SERTF465L-myc was a gift from Erik Procko (Addgene plasmid # 107469 ; http://n2t.net/addgene:107469 ; RRID:Addgene_107469)
