[The description below was written by a language model from this plasmid's Addgene catalogue record and pLannotate feature annotations shown in this document.]
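Description:
pCEP4-SERTF465L-myc is a mammalian expression plasmid built on the Invitrogen pCEP4 episomal backbone, with a full sequence of about 12.1 kb. In bacteria it is maintained through a high-copy ColE1/pUC-type origin and selected with ampicillin via the β-lactamase gene. In mammalian cells the backbone supplies the Epstein-Barr virus oriP origin together with the EBNA1 coding sequence. Together these allow the plasmid to replicate and persist as an extrachromosomal episome in permissive primate cells rather than relying on integration. A hygromycin B phosphotransferase cassette, driven by an HSV thymidine kinase promoter and terminated by the TK polyadenylation signal, provides selection in mammalian cells. Several short annotated fragments (herpesvirus ORF pieces, rop, tetracycline resistance, large T antigen) are remnants of the backbone's construction and not functional genes.

The payload is a codon-optimized human serotonin transporter (SERT, SLC6A4) of roughly 2 kb, cloned between NheI and XhoI sites that were both preserved. It is transcribed from the human cytomegalovirus immediate early enhancer/promoter. On this circular map the SV40 polyadenylation signal lies just past the end of the coding sequence, although it is annotated on the opposite strand. According to the record, the transporter carries an internal MYC epitope inserted in extracellular loop 2; the feature table does not annotate this tag separately. An extracellular tag of this kind generally allows surface-expressed protein to be detected with antibody without permeabilizing cells. The insert also carries the F465L substitution, described as conferring a gain-of-function phenotype. The associated publication concerns deep mutagenesis of a transporter for uptake of a non-native substrate, so this plasmid likely serves to express and characterize an individual mutant from that work.
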