Features (pLannotate 1.2.2; 22 found; start..end, strand, type, name):
     14..148     -  polyA_signal   SV40 poly(A) signal: SV40 polyadenylation signal
    171..254     -  CDS            large T antigen (fragment): large T antigen from SV40 (simian virus 40)
    257..297     +  CDS            rop (fragment): Rop protein, which maintains plasmids at low copy number; rop
    409..427     -  misc_feature   MCS (fragment): pUC18/19 multiple cloning site
    873..2662    -  rep_origin     oriP: Epstein-Barr virus oriP replication origin (Yates et al., 2000)
   2667..2885    -  CDS            gL (fragment): GL_EBVB9 - Experimental evidence at protein level: Swiss-Prot protein existence level 1. The heterodimer glycoprotein H-glycoprotein L is required for the fusion of viral and plasma membranes leading to virus entry into the host cell. Acts as a functional inhibitor of gH and maintains gH in an inhibited form. Upon binding to host integrins, gL dissociates from gH leading to activation of the viral fusion glycoproteins gB and gH. Fusion of EBV with B-lymphocytes requires the additional receptor- binding protein gp42, which forms a complex with gH/gL. The heterodimer gH/gL targets also host EPHA
   2968..4893    -  CDS            EBNA1: Epstein-Barr nuclear antigen 1, also known as EBNA-1 crucial for latent viral infection, and for episomal amplification of vectors containing the oriP origin (Okita et al., 2013)
   4931..5275    -  CDS            BRRF2_EBVB9 (fragment): Protein inferred from homology: Swiss-Prot protein existence level 3. From Epstein-Barr virus (strain B95-8) (HHV-4) (Human herpesvirus 4).
   5278..5301    -  promoter       tet promoter (fragment): E. coli promoter for tetracycline efflux protein gene
   5414..5518    +  promoter       AmpR promoter: bla
   5519..6379    +  CDS            AmpR: β-lactamase; bla; confers resistance to ampicillin, carbenicillin, and related antibiotics
   6550..7138    +  rep_origin     ori: high-copy-number ColE1/pMB1/pBR322/pUC origin of replication
   7184..7342    -  CDS            TcR (fragment): tetracycline efflux protein; tet; confers resistance to tetracycline
   7463..7663    -  CDS            MDV035 (fragment): UL24_GAHVM - Protein inferred from homology: Swiss-Prot protein existence level 3. May play a role in the dispersal of host nucleolin from the nucleolus throughout the nucleus leading to a decrease in ribosome biogenesis. From Gallid herpesvirus 2 (strain Chicken/Md5/ATCC VR-987) (GaHV-2) (Marek's disease herpesvirus type 1).
   7652..7714    +  promoter       Mini-TK promoter: minimal herpes simplex virus (HSV) thymidine kinase promoter
   7757..8794    +  CDS            HygR: hygromycin B phosphotransferase confers resistance to hygromycin
   8836..8884    +  polyA_signal   HSV TK poly(A) signal: herpes simplex virus thymidine kinase polyadenylation signal (Cole and Stacy, 1985)
   9084..9308    +  CDS            gH (fragment): GH_HHV11 - Experimental evidence at protein level: Swiss-Prot protein existence level 1. The heterodimer glycoprotein H-glycoprotein L is required for the fusion of viral and plasma membranes leading to virus entry into the host cell. Following initial binding to host receptor, membrane fusion is mediated by the fusion machinery composed of gB and the heterodimer gH/gL. May also be involved in the fusion between the virion envelope and the outer nuclear membrane during virion morphogenesis. From Human herpesvirus 1 (strain 17) (HHV-1) (Human herpes simplex virus 1).
   9339..9364    -  CDS            bla(M) (fragment): β-lactamase lacking the signal sequence; bla(M); allows cytosolic expression of β-lactamase
   9538..9917    +  enhancer       CMV enhancer: human cytomegalovirus immediate early enhancer
   9919..10118   +  promoter       CMV promoter: human cytomegalovirus (CMV) immediate early promoter
  10176..12137   +  CDS            SLC6A4: SC6A4_HUMAN - Also known as HTT, SERT. Experimental evidence at protein level: Swiss-Prot protein existence level 1. Serotonin transporter whose primary function in the central nervous system involves the regulation of serotonergic signaling via transport of serotonin molecules from the synaptic cleft back into the pre-synaptic terminal for re-utilization. Plays a key role in mediating regulation of the availability of serotonin to other receptors of serotonergic systems. Terminates the action of serotonin and recycles it in a sodium-dependent manner. From Homo sapiens (Human).
>Addgene plasmid #107469 | pCEP4-SERTF465L-myc | depositor full sequence | sequence record 207197 | pCEP4-SERTF465L-myc sequence 12149 bps
GCCGGCAAGGCCGGATCCAGACATGATAAGATACATTGATGAGTTTGGACAAACCACAACTAGAATGCAG
TGAAAAAAATGCTTTATTTGTGAAATTTGTGATGCTATTGCTTTATTTGTAACCATTATAAGCTGCAATA
AACAAGTTAACAACAACAATTGCATTCATTTTATGTTTCAGGTTCAGGGGGAGGTGTGGGAGGTTTTTTA
AAGCAAGTAAAACCTCTACAAATGTGGTATGGCTGATTATGATCCGGCTGCCTCGCGCGTTTCGGTGATG
ACGGTGAAAACCTCTGACACATGCAGCTCCCGGAGACGGTCACAGCTTGTCTGTAAGCGGATGCCGGGAG
CAGACAAGCCCGTCAGGGCGCGTCAGCGGGTGTTGGCGGGTGTCGGGGCGCAGCCATGAGGTCGACTCTA
GAGGATCGATCCCCGCCCCGGACGAACTAAACCTGACTACGACATCTCTGCCCCTTCTTCGCGGGGCAGT
GCATGTAATCCCTTCAGTTGGTTGGTACAACTTGCCAACTGGGCCCTGTTCCACATGTGACACGGGGGGG
GACCAAACACAAAGGGGTTCTCTGACTGTAGTTGACATCCTTATAAATGGATGTGCACATTTGCCAACAC
TGAGTGGCTTTCATCCTGGAGCAGACTTTGCAGTCTGTGGACTGCAACACAACATTGCCTTTATGTGTAA
CTCTTGGCTGAAGCTCTTACACCAATGCTGGGGGACATGTACCTCCCAGGGGCCCAGGAAGACTACGGGA
GGCTACACCAACGTCAATCAGAGGGGCCTGTGTAGCTACCGATAAGCGGACCCTCAAGAGGGCATTAGCA
ATAGTGTTTATAAGGCCCCCTTGTTAACCCTAAACGGGTAGCATATGCTTCCCGGGTAGTAGTATATACT
ATCCAGACTAACCCTAATTCAATAGCATATGTTACCCAACGGGAAGCATATGCTATCGAATTAGGGTTAG
TAAAAGGGTCCTAAGGAACAGCGATATCTCCCACCCCATGAGCTGTCACGGTTTTATTTACATGGGGTCA
GGATTCCACGAGGGTAGTGAACCATTTTAGTCACAAGGGCAGTGGCTGAAGATCAAGGAGCGGGCAGTGA
ACTCTCCTGAATCTTCGCCTGCTTCTTCATTCTCCTTCGTTTAGCTAATAGAATAACTGCTGAGTTGTGA
ACAGTAAGGTGTATGTGAGGTGCTCGAAAACAAGGTTTCAGGTGACGCCCCCAGAATAAAATTTGGACGG
GGGGTTCAGTGGTGGCATTGTGCTATGACACCAATATAACCCTCACAAACCCCTTGGGCAATAAATACTA
GTGTAGGAATGAAACATTCTGAATATCTTTAACAATAGAAATCCATGGGGTGGGGACAAGCCGTAAAGAC
TGGATGTCCATCTCACACGAATTTATGGCTATGGGCAACACATAATCCTAGTGCAATATGATACTGGGGT
TATTAAGATGTGTCCCAGGCAGGGACCAAGACAGGTGAACCATGTTGTTACACTCTATTTGTAACAAGGG
GAAAGAGAGTGGACGCCGACAGCAGCGGACTCCACTGGTTGTCTCTAACACCCCCGAAAATTAAACGGGG
CTCCACGCCAATGGGGCCCATAAACAAAGACAAGTGGCCACTCTTTTTTTTGAAATTGTGGAGTGGGGGC
ACGCGTCAGCCCCCACACGCCGCCCTGCGGTTTTGGACTGTAAAATAAGGGTGTAATAACTTGGCTGATT
GTAACCCCGCTAACCACTGCGGTCAAACCACTTGCCCACAAAACCACTAATGGCACCCCGGGGAATACCT
GCATAAGTAGGTGGGCGGGCCAAGATAGGGGCGCGATTGCTGCGATCTGGAGGACAAATTACACACACTT
GCGCCTGAGCGCCAAGCACAGGGTTGTTGGTCCTCATATTCACGAGGTCGCTGAGAGCACGGTGGGCTAA
TGTTGCCATGGGTAGCATATACTACCCAAATATCTGGATAGCATATGCTATCCTAATCTATATCTGGGTA
GCATAGGCTATCCTAATCTATATCTGGGTAGCATATGCTATCCTAATCTATATCTGGGTAGTATATGCTA
TCCTAATTTATATCTGGGTAGCATAGGCTATCCTAATCTATATCTGGGTAGCATATGCTATCCTAATCTA
TATCTGGGTAGTATATGCTATCCTAATCTGTATCCGGGTAGCATATGCTATCCTAATAGAGATTAGGGTA
GTATATGCTATCCTAATTTATATCTGGGTAGCATATACTACCCAAATATCTGGATAGCATATGCTATCCT
AATCTATATCTGGGTAGCATATGCTATCCTAATCTATATCTGGGTAGCATAGGCTATCCTAATCTATATC
TGGGTAGCATATGCTATCCTAATCTATATCTGGGTAGTATATGCTATCCTAATTTATATCTGGGTAGCAT
AGGCTATCCTAATCTATATCTGGGTAGCATATGCTATCCTAATCTATATCTGGGTAGTATATGCTATCCT
AATCTGTATCCGGGTAGCATATGCTATCCTCATGCATATACAGTCAGCATATGATACCCAGTAGTAGAGT
GGGAGTGCTATCCTTTGCATATGCCGCCACCTCCCAAGGGGGCGTGAATTTTCGCTGCTTGTCCTTTTCC
TGCATGCTGGTTGCTCCCATTCTTAGGTGAATTTAAGGAGGCCAGGCTAAAGCCGTCGCATGTCTGATTG
CTCACCAGGTAAATGTCGCTAATGTTTTCCAACGCGAGAAGGTGTTGAGCGCGGAGCTGAGTGACGTGAC
AACATGGGTATGCCCAATTGCCCCATGTTGGGAGGACGAAAATGGTGACAAGACAGATGGCCAGAAATAC
ACCAACAGCACGCATGATGTCTACTGGGGATTTATTCTTTAGTGCGGGGGAATACACGGCTTTTAATACG
ATTGAGGGCGTCTCCTAACAAGTTACATCACTCCTGCCCTTCCTCACCCTCATCTCCATCACCTCCTTCA
TCTCCGTCATCTCCGTCATCACCCTCCGCGGCAGCCCCTTCCACCATAGGTGGAAACCAGGGAGGCAAAT
CTACTCCATCGTCAAAGCTGCACACAGTCACCCTGATATTGCAGGTAGGAGCGGGCTTTGTCATAACAAG
GTCCTTAATCGCATCCTTCAAAACCTCAGCAAATATATGAGTTTGTAAAAAGACCATGAAATAACAGACA
ATGGACTCCCTTAGCGGGCCAGGTTGTGGGCCGGGTCCAGGGGCCATTCCAAAGGGGAGACGACTCAATG
GTGTAAGACGACATTGTGGAATAGCAAGGGCAGTTCCTCGCCTTAGGTTGTAAAGGGAGGTCTTACTACC
TCCATATACGAACACACCGGCGACCCAAGTTCCTTCGTCGGTAGTCCTTTCTACGTGACTCCTAGCCAGG
AGAGCTCTTAAACCTTCTGCAATGTTCTCAAATTTCGGGTTGGAACCTCCTTGACCACGATGCTTTCCAA
ACCACCCTCCTTTTTTGCGCCTGCCTCCATCACCCTGACCCCGGGGTCCAGTGCTTGGGCCTTCTCCTGG
GTCATCTGCGGGGCCCTGCTCTATCGCTCCCGGGGGCACGTCAGGCTCACCATCTGGGCCACCTTCTTGG
TGGTATTCAAAATAATCGGCTTCCCCTACAGGGTGGAAAAATGGCCTTCTACCTGGAGGGGGCCTGCGCG
GTGGAGACCCGGATGATGATGACTGACTACTGGGACTCCTGGGCCTCTTTTCTCCACGTCCACGACCTCT
CCCCCTGGCTCTTTCACGACTTCCCCCCCTGGCTCTTTCACGTCCTCTACCCCGGCGGCCTCCACTACCT
CCTCGACCCCGGCCTCCACTACCTCCTCGACCCCGGCCTCCACTGCCTCCTCGACCCCGGCCTCCACCTC
CTGCTCCTGCCCCTCCTGCTCCTGCCCCTCCTCCTGCTCCTGCCCCTCCTGCCCCTCCTGCTCCTGCCCC
TCCTGCCCCTCCTGCTCCTGCCCCTCCTGCCCCTCCTGCTCCTGCCCCTCCTGCCCCTCCTCCTGCTCCT
GCCCCTCCTGCCCCTCCTCCTGCTCCTGCCCCTCCTGCCCCTCCTGCTCCTGCCCCTCCTGCCCCTCCTG
CTCCTGCCCCTCCTGCCCCTCCTGCTCCTGCCCCTCCTGCTCCTGCCCCTCCTGCTCCTGCCCCTCCTGC
TCCTGCCCCTCCTGCCCCTCCTGCCCCTCCTCCTGCTCCTGCCCCTCCTGCTCCTGCCCCTCCTGCCCCT
CCTGCCCCTCCTGCTCCTGCCCCTCCTCCTGCTCCTGCCCCTCCTGCCCCTCCTGCCCCTCCTCCTGCTC
CTGCCCCTCCTGCCCCTCCTCCTGCTCCTGCCCCTCCTCCTGCTCCTGCCCCTCCTGCCCCTCCTGCCCC
TCCTCCTGCTCCTGCCCCTCCTGCCCCTCCTCCTGCTCCTGCCCCTCCTCCTGCTCCTGCCCCTCCTGCC
CCTCCTGCCCCTCCTCCTGCTCCTGCCCCTCCTCCTGCTCCTGCCCCTCCTGCCCCTCCTGCCCCTCCTG
CCCCTCCTCCTGCTCCTGCCCCTCCTCCTGCTCCTGCCCCTCCTGCTCCTGCCCCTCCCGCTCCTGCTCC
TGCTCCTGTTCCACCGTGGGTCCCTTTGCAGCCAATGCAACTTGGACGTTTTTGGGGTCTCCGGACACCA
TCTCTATGTCTTGGCCCTGATCCTGAGCCGCCCGGGGCTCCTGGTCTTCCGCCTCCTCGTCCTCGTCCTC
TTCCCCGTCCTCGTCCATGGTTATCACCCCCTCTTCTTTGAGGTCCACTGCCGCCGGAGCCTTCTGGTCC
AGATGTGTCTCCCTTCTCTCCTAGGCCATTTCCAGGTCCTGTACCTGGCCCCTCGTCAGACATGATTCAC
ACTAAAAGAGATCAATAGACATCTTTATTAGACGACGCTCAGTGAATACAGGGAGTGCAGACTCCTGCCC
CCTCCAACAGCCCCCCCACCCTCATCCCCTTCATGGTCGCTGTCAGACAGATCCAGGTCTGAAAATTCCC
CATCCTCCGAACCATCCTCGTCCTCATCACCAATTACTCGCAGCCCGGAAAACTCCCGCTGAACATCCTC
AAGATTTGCGTCCTGAGCCTCAAGCCAGGCCTCAAATTCCTCGTCCCCCTTTTTGCTGGACGGTAGGGAT
GGGGATTCTCGGGACCCCTCCTCTTCCTCTTCAAGGTCACCAGACAGAGATGCTACTGGGGCAACGGAAG
AAAAGCTGGGTGCGGCCTGTGAGGATCAGCTTATCGATGATAAGCTGTCAAACATGAGAATTCTTGAAGA
CGAAAGGGCCTCGTGATACGCCTATTTTTATAGGTTAATGTCATGATAATAATGGTTTCTTAGACGTCAG
GTGGCACTTTTCGGGGAAATGTGCGCGGAACCCCTATTTGTTTATTTTTCTAAATACATTCAAATATGTA
TCCGCTCATGAGACAATAACCCTGATAAATGCTTCAATAATATTGAAAAAGGAAGAGTATGAGTATTCAA
CATTTCCGTGTCGCCCTTATTCCCTTTTTTGCGGCATTTTGCCTTCCTGTTTTTGCTCACCCAGAAACGC
TGGTGAAAGTAAAAGATGCTGAAGATCAGTTGGGTGCACGAGTGGGTTACATCGAACTGGATCTCAACAG
CGGTAAGATCCTTGAGAGTTTTCGCCCCGAAGAACGTTTTCCAATGATGAGCACTTTTAAAGTTCTGCTA
TGTGGCGCGGTATTATCCCGTGTTGACGCCGGGCAAGAGCAACTCGGTCGCCGCATACACTATTCTCAGA
ATGACTTGGTTGAGTACTCACCAGTCACAGAAAAGCATCTTACGGATGGCATGACAGTAAGAGAATTATG
CAGTGCTGCCATAACCATGAGTGATAACACTGCGGCCAACTTACTTCTGACAACGATCGGAGGACCGAAG
GAGCTAACCGCTTTTTTGCACAACATGGGGGATCATGTAACTCGCCTTGATCGTTGGGAACCGGAGCTGA
ATGAAGCCATACCAAACGACGAGCGTGACACCACGATGCCTGCAGCAATGGCAACAACGTTGCGCAAACT
ATTAACTGGCGAACTACTTACTCTAGCTTCCCGGCAACAATTAATAGACTGGATGGAGGCGGATAAAGTT
GCAGGACCACTTCTGCGCTCGGCCCTTCCGGCTGGCTGGTTTATTGCTGATAAATCTGGAGCCGGTGAGC
GTGGGTCTCGCGGTATCATTGCAGCACTGGGGCCAGATGGTAAGCCCTCCCGTATCGTAGTTATCTACAC
GACGGGGAGTCAGGCAACTATGGATGAACGAAATAGACAGATCGCTGAGATAGGTGCCTCACTGATTAAG
CATTGGTAACTGTCAGACCAAGTTTACTCATATATACTTTAGATTGATTTAAAACTTCATTTTTAATTTA
AAAGGATCTAGGTGAAGATCCTTTTTGATAATCTCATGACCAAAATCCCTTAACGTGAGTTTTCGTTCCA
CTGAGCGTCAGACCCCGTAGAAAAGATCAAAGGATCTTCTTGAGATCCTTTTTTTCTGCGCGTAATCTGC
TGCTTGCAAACAAAAAAACCACCGCTACCAGCGGTGGTTTGTTTGCCGGATCAAGAGCTACCAACTCTTT
TTCCGAAGGTAACTGGCTTCAGCAGAGCGCAGATACCAAATACTGTCCTTCTAGTGTAGCCGTAGTTAGG
CCACCACTTCAAGAACTCTGTAGCACCGCCTACATACCTCGCTCTGCTAATCCTGTTACCAGTGGCTGCT
GCCAGTGGCGATAAGTCGTGTCTTACCGGGTTGGACTCAAGACGATAGTTACCGGATAAGGCGCAGCGGT
CGGGCTGAACGGGGGGTTCGTGCACACAGCCCAGCTTGGAGCGAACGACCTACACCGAACTGAGATACCT
ACAGCGTGAGCTATGAGAAAGCGCCACGCTTCCCGAAGGGAGAAAGGCGGACAGGTATCCGGTAAGCGGC
AGGGTCGGAACAGGAGAGCGCACGAGGGAGCTTCCAGGGGGAAACGCCTGGTATCTTTATAGTCCTGTCG
GGTTTCGCCACCTCTGACTTGAGCGTCGATTTTTGTGATGCTCGTCAGGGGGGCGGAGCCTATGGAAAAA
CGCCAGCAACGCGGCCTTTTTACGGTTCCTGGCCTTTTGCTGGCCTTGAAGCTGTCCCTGATGGTCGTCA
TCTACCTGCCTGGACAGCATGGCCTGCAACGCGGGCATCCCGATGCCGCCGGAAGCGAGAAGAATCATAA
TGGGGAAGGCCATCCAGCCTCGCGTCGCGAACGCCAGCAAGACGTAGCCCAGCGCGTCGGCCCCGAGATG
CGCCGCGTGCGGCTGCTGGAGATGGCGGACGCGATGGATATGTTCTGCCAAGGGTTGGTTTGCGCATTCA
CAGTTCTCCGCAAGAATTGATTGGCTCCAATTCTTGGAGTGGTGAATCCGTTAGCGAGGTGCCGCCCTGC
TTCATCCCCGTGGCCCGTTGCTCGCGTTTGCTGGCGGTGTCCCCGGAAGAAATATATTTGCATGTCTTTA
GTTCTATGATGACACAAACCCCGCCCAGCGTCTTGTCATTGGCGAATTCGAACACGCAGATGCAGTCGGG
GCGGCGCGGTCCGAGGTCCACTTCGCATATTAAGGTGACGCGTGTGGCCTCGAACACCGAGCGACCCTGC
AGCGACCCGCTTAACAGCGTCAACAGCGTGCCGCAGATCCCGGGGGGCAATGAGATATGAAAAAGCCTGA
ACTCACCGCGACGTCTGTCGAGAAGTTTCTGATCGAAAAGTTCGACAGCGTCTCCGACCTGATGCAGCTC
TCGGAGGGCGAAGAATCTCGTGCTTTCAGCTTCGATGTAGGAGGGCGTGGATATGTCCTGCGGGTAAATA
GCTGCGCCGATGGTTTCTACAAAGATCGTTATGTTTATCGGCACTTTGCATCGGCCGCGCTCCCGATTCC
GGAAGTGCTTGACATTGGGGAATTCAGCGAGAGCCTGACCTATTGCATCTCCCGCCGTGCACAGGGTGTC
ACGTTGCAAGACCTGCCTGAAACCGAACTGCCCGCTGTTCTGCAGCCGGTCGCGGAGGCCATGGATGCGA
TCGCTGCGGCCGATCTTAGCCAGACGAGCGGGTTCGGCCCATTCGGACCGCAAGGAATCGGTCAATACAC
TACATGGCGTGATTTCATATGCGCGATTGCTGATCCCCATGTGTATCACTGGCAAACTGTGATGGACGAC
ACCGTCAGTGCGTCCGTCGCGCAGGCTCTCGATGAGCTGATGCTTTGGGCCGAGGACTGCCCCGAAGTCC
GGCACCTCGTGCACGCGGATTTCGGCTCCAACAATGTCCTGACGGACAATGGCCGCATAACAGCGGTCAT
TGACTGGAGCGAGGCGATGTTCGGGGATTCCCAATACGAGGTCGCCAACATCTTCTTCTGGAGGCCGTGG
TTGGCTTGTATGGAGCAGCAGACGCGCTACTTCGAGCGGAGGCATCCGGAGCTTGCAGGATCGCCGCGGC
TCCGGGCGTATATGCTCCGCATTGGTCTTGACCAACTCTATCAGAGCTTGGTTGACGGCAATTTCGATGA
TGCAGCTTGGGCGCAGGGTCGATGCGACGCAATCGTCCGATCCGGAGCCGGGACTGTCGGGCGTACACAA
ATCGCCCGCAGAAGCGCGGCCGTCTGGACCGATGGCTGTGTAGAAGTACTCGCCGATAGTGGAAACCGAC
GCCCCAGCACTCGTCCGGATCGGGAGATGGGGGAGGCTAACTGAAACACGGAAGGAGACAATACCGGAAG
GAACCCGCGCTATGACGGCAATAAAAAGACAGAATAAAACGCACGGGTGTTGGGTCGTTTGTTCATAAAC
GCGGGGTTCGGTCCCAGGGCTGGCACTCTGTCGATACCCCACCGAGACCCCATTGGGGCCAATACGCCCG
CGTTTCTTCCTTTTCCCCACCCCACCCCCCAAGTTCGGGTGAAGGCCCAGGGCTCGCAGCCAACGTCGGG
GCGGCAGGCCCTGCCATAGCCACTGGCCCCGTGGGTTAGGGACGGGGTCCCCCATGGGGAATGGTTTATG
GTTCGTGGGGGTTATTATTTTGGGCGTTGCGTGGGGTCAGGTCCACGACTGGACTGAGCAGACAGACCCA
TGGTTTTTGGATGGCCTGGGCATGGACCGCATGTACTGGCGCGACACGAACACCGGGCGTCTGTGGCTGC
CAAACACCCCCGACCCCCAAAAACCACCGCGCGGATTTCTGGCGTGCCAAGCTAGTCGACCAATTCTCAT
GTTTGACAGCTTATCATCGCAGATCCGGGCAACGTTGTTGCCATTGCTGCAGGCGCAGAACTGGTAGGTA
TGGAAGATCTATACATTGAATCAATATTGGCAATTAGCCATATTAGTCATTGGTTATATAGCATAAATCA
ATATTGGCTATTGGCCATTGCATACGTTGTATCTATATCATAATATGTACATTTATATTGGCTCATGTCC
AATATGACCGCCATGTTGACATTGATTATTGACTAGTTATTAATAGTAATCAATTACGGGGTCATTAGTT
CATAGCCCATATATGGAGTTCCGCGTTACATAACTTACGGTAAATGGCCCGCCTGGCTGACCGCCCAACG
ACCCCCGCCCATTGACGTCAATAATGACGTATGTTCCCATAGTAACGCCAATAGGGACTTTCCATTGACG
TCAATGGGTGGAGTATTTACGGTAAACTGCCCACTTGGCAGTACATCAAGTGTATCATATGCCAAGTCCG
CCCCCTATTGACGTCAATGACGGTAAATGGCCCGCCTGGCATTATGCCCAGTACATGACCTTACGGGACT
TTCCTACTTGGCAGTACATCTACGTATTAGTCATCGCTATTACCATGGTGATGCGGTTTTGGCAGTACAC
CAATGGGCGTGGATAGCGGTTTGACTCACGGGGATTTCCAAGTCTCCACCCCATTGACGTCAATGGGAGT
TTGTTTTGGCACCAAAATCAACGGGACTTTCCAAAATGTCGTAATAACCCCGCCCCGTTGACGCAAATGG
GCGGTAGGCGTGTACGGTGGGAGGTCTATATAAGCAGAGCTCGTTTAGTGAACCGTCAGATCTCTAGAAG
CTGGGTACCAGCTGCTAGCGCCACCATGGAGACCACCCCCCTGAACAGTCAAAAGCAACTCTCTGCCTGT
GAGGATGGAGAGGACTGTCAGGAGAATGGCGTTCTTCAAAAGGTTGTACCCACCCCTGGAGATAAGGTGG
AAAGCGGCCAGATTTCCAACGGCTACAGCGCCGTGCCATCACCTGGAGCCGGGGATGATACACGGCACAG
CATTCCCGCAACCACCACGACACTGGTTGCAGAGCTTCACCAGGGCGAGAGGGAGACGTGGGGCAAAAAG
GTAGATTTTCTGCTTTCCGTGATCGGTTACGCGGTCGATCTGGGGAACGTGTGGAGGTTCCCTTACATTT
GTTACCAAAACGGAGGGGGTGCCTTCTTGCTGCCCTACACAATTATGGCGATTTTTGGGGGTATCCCGCT
CTTCTACATGGAACTGGCCTTGGGTCAGTACCACCGGAACGGCTGCATTAGCATTTGGCGCAAGATATGC
CCCATTTTCAAGGGAATCGGATACGCAATCTGTATAATCGCGTTCTATATTGCATCATATTACAACACCA
TCATGGCCTGGGCCCTTTATTACTTGATCAGCAGTTTCACCGACCAATTGCCGTGGACGAGCTGTAAGAA
CTCATGGAATACCGGGAACTGTACCAACTACTTCTCTGAGGACAGCTCAGGAGGTAGCGGGGGTGAACAG
AAGCTGATTAGCGAGGAGGACTTGGGCAGTCCAGGCGGAAGCGGCAACATCACTTGGACACTCCATAGTA
CGAGCCCCGCAGAGGAGTTTTACACCAGGCACGTACTGCAGATTCATAGGAGCAAGGGTCTGCAAGACCT
GGGCGGTATTAGCTGGCAGCTCGCATTGTGCATAATGTTGATCTTTACGGTGATCTATTTCTCTATCTGG
AAGGGAGTAAAGACATCCGGCAAGGTGGTGTGGGTGACGGCGACCTTCCCCTACATTATACTCAGCGTGT
TGTTGGTGAGGGGGGCAACCCTGCCTGGGGCCTGGCGAGGCGTGCTGTTCTATCTCAAGCCAAACTGGCA
GAAGCTTCTTGAAACCGGAGTGTGGATCGACGCGGCCGCGCAAATCTTCTTTTCCCTCGGTCCCGGCTTC
GGGGTCCTTCTGGCATTCGCAAGCTACAACAAGTTCAACAATAACTGCTACCAGGACGCCCTCGTGACAA
GTGTAGTGAACTGCATGACCTCTTTCGTGAGCGGGTTTGTGATCTTCACAGTACTCGGATATATGGCTGA
GATGAGGAACGAAGATGTTAGTGAGGTTGCCAAAGACGCTGGCCCGAGCCTGTTGTTCATCACATACGCC
GAGGCTATCGCGAACATGCCCGCATCTACTTTCTTCGCCATCATCTTTTTCCTGATGCTGATAACCCTTG
GGCTGGATAGCACCTTCGCCGGACTGGAGGGTGTCATCACTGCCGTTCTCGACGAGTTCCCCCATGTGTG
GGCCAAGCGACGGGAAAGGCTCGTGCTGGCCGTCGTAATCACATGCTTCTTCGGCTCACTGGTGACCCTT
ACCTTTGGCGGTGCGTACGTGGTCAAGCTGCTCGAAGAGTACGCCACTGGACCGGCGGTTCTGACCGTGG
CATTGATCGAGGCCGTGGCCGTAAGCTGGTTTTACGGCATCACGCAGTTCTGTAGGGACGTGAAAGAGAT
GCTGGGCTTTTCTCCCGGTTGGTTTTGGAGGATTTGTTGGGTAGCAATTAGCCCCCTGTTTCTCCTTTTC
ATTATTTGCTCTTTTCTGATGTCTCCACCGCAGCTCCGACTGTTTCAGTACAACTACCCCTACTGGTCAA
TTATCCTGGGCTATTGTATCGGCACCTCAAGTTTCATCTGCATCCCCACATACATCGCATACAGACTGAT
AATTACGCCCGGTACTTTTAAGGAGCGAATCATTAAAAGCATAACCCCCGAAACCCCCACCGAGATCCCT
TGTGGCGATATAAGACTCAATGCGGTCTAATAGCTCGAG
