>Addgene plasmid #107469 | pCEP4-SERTF465L-myc | addgene partial sequence | sequence record 207196 | Addgene Partial NGS Result
CTTCTAGTGTAGCCGTAGTTAGGCCACCACTTCAAGAACTCTGTAGCACCGCCTACATACCTCGCTCTGC
TAATCCTGTTACCAGTGGCTGCTGCCAGTGGCGATAAGTCGTGTCTTACCGGGTTGGACTCAAGACGATA
GTTACCGGATAAGGCGCAGCGGTCGGGCTGAACGGGGGGTTCGTGCACACAGCCCAGCTTGGAGCGAACG
ACCTACACCGAACTGAGATACCTACAGCGTGAGCTATGAGAAAGCGCCACGCTTCCCGAAGGGAGAAAGG
CGGACAGGTATCCGGTAAGCGGCAGGGTCGGAACAGGAGAGCGCACGAGGGAGCTTCCAGGGGGAAACGC
CTGGTATCTTTATAGTCCTGTCGGGTTTCGCCACCTCTGACTTGAGCGTCGATTTTTGTGATGCTCGTCA
GGGGGGCGGAGCCTATGGAAAAACGCCAGCAACGCGGCCTTTTTACGGTTCCTGGCCTTTTGCTGGCCTT
GAAGCTGTCCCTGATGGTCGTCATCTACCTGCCTGGACAGCATGGCCTGCAACGCGGGCATCCCGATGCC
GCCGGAAGCGAGAAGAATCATAATGGGGAAGGCCATCCAGCCTCGCGTCGCGAACGCCAGCAAGACGTAG
CCCAGCGCGTCGGCCCCGAGATGCGCCGCGTGCGGCTGCTGGAGATGGCGGACGCGATGGATATGTTCTG
CCAAGGGTTGGTTTGCGCATTCACAGTTCTCCGCAAGAATTGATTGGCTCCAATTCTTGGAGTGGTGAAT
CCGTTAGCGAGGTGCCGCCCTGCTTCATCCCCGTGGCCCGTTGCTCGCGTTTGCTGGCGGTGTCCCCGGA
AGAAATATATTTGCATGTCTTTAGTTCTATGATGACACAAACCCCGCCCAGCGTCTTGTCATTGGCGAAT
TCGAACACGCAGATGCAGTCGGGGCGGCGCGGTCCGAGGTCCACTTCGCATATTAAGGTGACGCGTGTGG
CCTCGAACACCGAGCGACCCTGCAGCGACCCGCTTAACAGCGTCAACAGCGTGCCGCAGATCCCGGGGGG
CAATGAGATATGAAAAAGCCTGAACTCACCGCGACGTCTGTCGAGAAGTTTCTGATCGAAAAGTTCGACA
GCGTCTCCGACCTGATGCAGCTCTCGGAGGGCGAAGAATCTCGTGCTTTCAGCTTCGATGTAGGAGGGCG
TGGATATGTCCTGCGGGTAAATAGCTGCGCCGATGGTTTCTACAAAGATCGTTATGTTTATCGGCACTTT
GCATCGGCCGCGCTCCCGATTCCGGAAGTGCTTGACATTGGGGAATTCAGCGAGAGCCTGACCTATTGCA
TCTCCCGCCGTGCACAGGGTGTCACGTTGCAAGACCTGCCTGAAACCGAACTGCCCGCTGTTCTGCAGCC
GGTCGCGGAGGCCATGGATGCGATCGCTGCGGCCGATCTTAGCCAGACGAGCGGGTTCGGCCCATTCGGA
CCGCAAGGAATCGGTCAATACACTACATGGCGTGATTTCATATGCGCGATTGCTGATCCCCATGTGTATC
ACTGGCAAACTGTGATGGACGACACCGTCAGTGCGTCCGTCGCGCAGGCTCTCGATGAGCTGATGCTTTG
GGCCGAGGACTGCCCCGAAGTCCGGCACCTCGTGCACGCGGATTTCGGCTCCAACAATGTCCTGACGGAC
AATGGCCGCATAACAGCGGTCATTGACTGGAGCGAGGCGATGTTCGGGGATTCCCAATACGAGGTCGCCA
ACATCTTCTTCTGGAGGCCGTGGTTGGCTTGTATGGAGCAGCAGACGCGCTACTTCGAGCGGAGGCATCC
GGAGCTTGCAGGATCGCCGCGGCTCCGGGCGTATATGCTCCGCATTGGTCTTGACCAACTCTATCAGAGC
TTGGTTGACGGCAATTTCGATGATGCAGCTTGGGCGCAGGGTCGATGCGACGCAATCGTCCGATCCGGAG
CCGGGACTGTCGGGCGTACACAAATCGCCCGCAGAAGCGCGGCCGTCTGGACCGATGGCTGTGTAGAAGT
ACTCGCCGATAGTGGAAACCGACGCCCCAGCACTCGTCCGGATCGGGAGATGGGGGAGGCTAACTGAAAC
ACGGAAGGAGACAATACCGGAAGGAACCCGCGCTATGACGGCAATAAAAAGACAGAATAAAACGCACGGG
TGTTGGGTCGTTTGTTCATAAACGCGGGGTTCGGTCCCAGGGCTGGCACTCTGTCGATACCCCACCGAGA
CCCCATTGGGGCCAATACGCCCGCGTTTCTTCCTTTTCCCCACCCCACCCCCCAAGTTCGGGTGAAGGCC
CAGGGCTCGCAGCCAACGTCGGGGCGGCAGGCCCTGCCATAGCCACTGGCCCCGTGGGTTAGGGACGGGG
TCCCCCATGGGGAATGGTTTATGGTTCGTGGGGGTTATTATTTTGGGCGTTGCGTGGGGTCAGGTCCACG
ACTGGACTGAGCAGACAGACCCATGGTTTTTGGATGGCCTGGGCATGGACCGCATGTACTGGCGCGACAC
GAACACCGGGCGTCTGTGGCTGCCAAACACCCCCGACCCCCAAAAACCACCGCGCGGATTTCTGGCGTGC
CAAGCTAGTCGACCAATTCTCATGTTTGACAGCTTATCATCGCAGATCCGGGCAACGTTGTTGCCATTGC
TGCAGGCGCAGAACTGGTAGGTATGGAAGATCTATACATTGAATCAATATTGGCAATTAGCCATATTAGT
CATTGGTTATATAGCATAAATCAATATTGGCTATTGGCCATTGCATACGTTGTATCTATATCATAATATG
TACATTTATATTGGCTCATGTCCAATATGACCGCCATGTTGACATTGATTATTGACTAGTTATTAATAGT
AATCAATTACGGGGTCATTAGTTCATAGCCCATATATGGAGTTCCGCGTTACATAACTTACGGTAAATGG
CCCGCCTGGCTGACCGCCCAACGACCCCCGCCCATTGACGTCAATAATGACGTATGTTCCCATAGTAACG
CCAATAGGGACTTTCCATTGACGTCAATGGGTGGAGTATTTACGGTAAACTGCCCACTTGGCAGTACATC
AAGTGTATCATATGCCAAGTCCGCCCCCTATTGACGTCAATGACGGTAAATGGCCCGCCTGGCATTATGC
CCAGTACATGACCTTACGGGACTTTCCTACTTGGCAGTACATCTACGTATTAGTCATCGCTATTACCATG
GTGATGCGGTTTTGGCAGTACACCAATGGGCGTGGATAGCGGTTTGACTCACGGGGATTTCCAAGTCTCC
ACCCCATTGACGTCAATGGGAGTTTGTTTTGGCACCAAAATCAACGGGACTTTCCAAAATGTCGTAATAA
CCCCGCCCCGTTGACGCAAATGGGCGGTAGGCGTGTACGGTGGGAGGTCTATATAAGCAGAGCTCGTTTA
GTGAACCGTCAGATCTCTAGAAGCTGGGTACCAGCTGCTAGCGCCACCATGGAGACCACCCCCCTGAACA
GTCAAAAGCAACTCTCTGCCTGTGAGGATGGAGAGGACTGTCAGGAGAATGGCGTTCTTCAAAAGGTTGT
ACCCACCCCTGGAGATAAGGTGGAAAGCGGCCAGATTTCCAACGGCTACAGCGCCGTGCCATCACCTGGA
GCCGGGGATGATACACGGCACAGCATTCCCGCAACCACCACGACACTGGTTGCAGAGCTTCACCAGGGCG
AGAGGGAGACGTGGGGCAAAAAGGTAGATTTTCTGCTTTCCGTGATCGGTTACGCGGTCGATCTGGGGAA
CGTGTGGAGGTTCCCTTACATTTGTTACCAAAACGGAGGGGGTGCCTTCTTGCTGCCCTACACAATTATG
GCGATTTTTGGGGGTATCCCGCTCTTCTACATGGAACTGGCCTTGGGTCAGTACCACCGGAACGGCTGCA
TTAGCATTTGGCGCAAGATATGCCCCATTTTCAAGGGAATCGGATACGCAATCTGTATAATCGCGTTCTA
TATTGCATCATATTACAACACCATCATGGCCTGGGCCCTTTATTACTTGATCAGCAGTTTCACCGACCAA
TTGCCGTGGACGAGCTGTAAGAACTCATGGAATACCGGGAACTGTACCAACTACTTCTCTGAGGACAGCT
CAGGAGGTAGCGGGGGTGAACAGAAGCTGATTAGCGAGGAGGACTTGGGCAGTCCAGGCGGAAGCGGCAA
CATCACTTGGACACTCCATAGTACGAGCCCCGCAGAGGAGTTTTACACCAGGCACGTACTGCAGATTCAT
AGGAGCAAGGGTCTGCAAGACCTGGGCGGTATTAGCTGGCAGCTCGCATTGTGCATAATGTTGATCTTTA
CGGTGATCTATTTCTCTATCTGGAAGGGAGTAAAGACATCCGGCAAGGTGGTGTGGGTGACGGCGACCTT
CCCCTACATTATACTCAGCGTGTTGTTGGTGAGGGGGGCAACCCTGCCTGGGGCCTGGCGAGGCGTGCTG
TTCTATCTCAAGCCAAACTGGCAGAAGCTTCTTGAAACCGGAGTGTGGATCGACGCGGCCGCGCAAATCT
TCTTTTCCCTCGGTCCCGGCTTCGGGGTCCTTCTGGCATTCGCAAGCTACAACAAGTTCAACAATAACTG
CTACCAGGACGCCCTCGTGACAAGTGTAGTGAACTGCATGACCTCTTTCGTGAGCGGGTTTGTGATCTTC
ACAGTACTCGGATATATGGCTGAGATGAGGAACGAAGATGTTAGTGAGGTTGCCAAAGACGCTGGCCCGA
GCCTGTTGTTCATCACATACGCCGAGGCTATCGCGAACATGCCCGCATCTACTTTCTTCGCCATCATCTT
TTTCCTGATGCTGATAACCCTTGGGCTGGATAGCACCTTCGCCGGACTGGAGGGTGTCATCACTGCCGTT
CTCGACGAGTTCCCCCATGTGTGGGCCAAGCGACGGGAAAGGCTCGTGCTGGCCGTCGTAATCACATGCT
TCTTCGGCTCACTGGTGACCCTTACCTTTGGCGGTGCGTACGTGGTCAAGCTGCTCGAAGAGTACGCCAC
TGGACCGGCGGTTCTGACCGTGGCATTGATCGAGGCCGTGGCCGTAAGCTGGTTTTACGGCATCACGCAG
TTCTGTAGGGACGTGAAAGAGATGCTGGGCTTTTCTCCCGGTTGGTTTTGGAGGATTTGTTGGGTAGCAA
TTAGCCCCCTGTTTCTCCTTTTCATTATTTGCTCTTTTCTGATGTCTCCACCGCAGCTCCGACTGTTTCA
GTACAACTACCCCTACTGGTCAATTATCCTGGGCTATTGTATCGGCACCTCAAGTTTCATCTGCATCCCC
ACATACATCGCATACAGACTGATAATTACGCCCGGTACTTTTAAGGAGCGAATCATTAAAAGCATAACCC
CCGAAACCCCCACCGAGATCCCTTGTGGCGATATAAGACTCAATGCGGTCTAATAGCTCGAGGCCGGCAA
GGCCGGATCCAGACATGATAAGATACATTGATGAGTTTGGACAAACCACAACTAGAATGCAGTGAAAAAA
ATGCTTTATTTGTGAAATTTGTGATGCTATTGCTTTATTTGTAACCATTATAAGCTGCAATAAACAAGTT
AACAACAACAATTGCATTCATTTTATGTTTCAGGTTCAGGGGGAGGTGTGGGAGGTTTTTTAAAGCAAGT
AAAACCTCTACAAATGTGGTATGGCTGATTATGATCCGGCTGCCTCGCGCGTTTCGGTGATGACGGTGAA
AACCTCTGACACATGCAGCTCCCGGAGACGGTCACAGCTTGTCTGTAAGCGGATGCCGGGAGCAGACAAG
CCCGTCAGGGCGCGTCAGCGGGTGTTGGCGGGTGTCGGGGCGCAGCCATGAGGTCGACTCTAGAGGATCG
ATCCCCGCCCCGGACGAACTAAACCTGACTACGACATCTCTGCCCCTTCTTCGCGGGGCAGTGCATGTAA
TCCCTTCAGTTGGTTGGTACAACTTGCCAACTGGGCCCTGTTCCACATGTGACACGGGGGGGGACCAAAC
ACAAAGGGGTTCTCTGACTGTAGTTGACATCCTTATAAATGGATGTGCACATTTGCCAACACTGAGTGGC
TTTCATCCTGGAGCAGACTTTGCAGTCTGTGGACTGCAACACAACATTGCCTTTATGTGTAACTCTTGGC
TGAAGCTCTTACACCAATGCTGGGGGACATGTACCTCCCAGGGGCCCAGGAAGACTACGGGAGGCTACAC
CAACGTCAATCAGAGGGGCCTGTGTAGCTACCGATAAGCGGACCCTCAAGAGGGCATTAGCAATAGTGTT
TATAAGGCCCCCTTGTTAACCCTAAACGGGTAGCATATGCTTCCCGGGTAGTAGTATATACTATCCAGAC
TAACCCTAATTCAATAGCATATGTTACCCAACGGGAAGCATATGCTATCGAATTAGGGTTAGTAAAAGGG
TCCTAAGGAACAGCGATATCTCCCACCCCATGAGCTGTCACGGTTTTATTTACATGGGGTCAGGATTCCA
CGAGGGTAGTGAACCATTTTAGTCACAAGGGCAGTGGCTGAAGATCAAGGAGCGGGCAGTGAACTCTCCT
GAATCTTCGCCTGCTTCTTCATTCTCCTTCGTTTAGCTAATAGAATAACTGCTGAGTTGTGAACAGTAAG
GTGTATGTGAGGTGCTCGAAAACAAGGTTTCAGGTGACGCCCCCAGAATAAAATTTGGACGGGGGGTTCA
GTGGTGGCATTGTGCTATGACACCAATATAACCCTCACAAACCCCTTGGGCAATAAATACTAGTGTAGGA
ATGAAACATTCTGAATATCTTTAACAATAGAAATCCATGGGGTGGGGACAAGCCGTAAAGACTGGATGTC
CATCTCACACGAATTTATGGCTATGGGCAACACATAATCCTAGTGCAATATGATACTGGGGTTATTAAGA
TGTGTCCCAGGCAGGGACCAAGACAGGTGAACCATGTTGTTACACTCTATTTGTAACAAGGGGAAAGAGA
GTGGACGCCGACAGCAGCGGACTCCACTGGTTGTCTCTAACACCCCCGAAAATTAAACGGGGCTCCACGC
CAATGGGGCCCATAAACAAAGACAAGTGGCCACTCTTTTTTTTGAAATTGTGGAGTGGGGGCACGCGTCA
GCCCCCACACGCCGCCCTGCGGTTTTGGACTGTAAAATAAGGGTGTAATAACTTGGCTGATTGTAACCCC
GCTAACCACTGCGGTCAAACCACTTGCCCACAAAACCACTAATGGCACCCCGGGGAATACCTGCATAAGT
AGGTGGGCGGGCCAAGATAGGGGCGCGATTGCTGCGATCTGGAGGACAAATTACACACACTTGCGCCTGA
GCGCCAAGCACAGGGTTGTTGGTCCTCATATTCACGAGGTCGCTGAGAGCACGGTGGGCTAATGTTGCCA
TGGGTAGCATATACTACCCAAATATCTGGATAGCATATGCTATCCTAATCTATATCTGGGTAGCATAGGC
TATCCTAATCTATATCTGGGTAGCATATGCTATCCTAATCTATATCTGGGTAGTATATGCTATCCTAAT
